Addgene plasmid #250392: Lenti-CMV-mCherry-GSG-P2A-NUDT5 W28A Y74E-WPRE
Purpose: Lentiviral expression of human NUDT5 W28A Y74E with N-terminal mCherry seperated by a flexible GSG-linker and P2A, under CMV promoter as well as a puromycin resistance cassette under PGK promoter.
Depositing lab: Stefan Kubicek. Depositing organization: CeMM Research Center for Molecular Medicine. Publication: A non-enzymatic role of Nudix hydrolase 5 in repressing purine de novo synthesis. Nguyen TA, Lin JG, Marques AMC, Fottner M, Bauer LG, Reicher A, Daum D, Scrofani L, Liu Y, Cheng C, D'Angelo L D D L, Sanchez J, Bueschl C, Marella N, Buphamalai P, Traversi F, Beres M, Moll HP, Siklos M, Genger JW, Hofstaetter G, Villanti L, Malik M, Klimek C, Runggatscher K, Guertl B, Hansen JS, Dobner S, Babosova O, Becirovic T, de Rooij LPMH, Casanova E, Koren A, Froese DS, Rosenblatt DS, Klavins K, Bergthaler A, Menche J, Hannich JT, Abele M, Sdelci S, Lang K, Huber KVM, Kubicek S. Science. 2025 Nov 6:eadv4257. doi: 10.1126/science.adv4257. PubMed 41196952.
Backbone
  Vector backbone: pLenti CMV GFP Puro
  Backbone manufacturer: Eric Campeau, Paul Kaufman (Addgene #17448)
  Vector type: Mammalian Expression, Lentiviral
Growth in bacteria
  Bacterial resistance: Ampicillin, 100 μg/mL
  Growth temperature: 37°C
  Growth strain: NEB Stable
  Copy number: High Copy
Gene/Insert
  Gene/Insert name: NUDT5
  Species: H. sapiens (human)
  Insert size (bp): 1431
  Mutation: W28A, Y74E
  Entrez Gene: NUDT5 (a.k.a. YSA1, YSA1H, YSAH1, hNUDT5)
  Promoter: CMV
  Tag / fusion protein: mCherry-GSG-P2A (N terminal on insert)
  Cloning method: Ligation Independent Cloning
Terms and licenses: Academic/Nonprofit Terms; Industry Terms: Not Available to Industry
Depositor comments: Insert cloned with BamHI (5') and SalI (3') sites.
How to cite: Lenti-CMV-mCherry-GSG-P2A-NUDT5 W28A Y74E-WPRE was a gift from Stefan Kubicek (Addgene plasmid # 250392 ; http://n2t.net/addgene:250392 ; RRID:Addgene_250392)
