[The description below was written by a language model from this plasmid's Addgene catalogue record and pLannotate feature annotations shown in this document.]
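Description:
Lenti-CMV-mCherry-GSG-P2A-NUDT5 W28A Y74E-WPRE is a lentiviral mammalian expression plasmid of about 9.3 kb built on the pLenti CMV GFP Puro backbone. It is maintained in E. coli through a high-copy ColE1/pUC-type origin with ampicillin selection (AmpR), and the backbone also carries an f1 origin, an SV40 origin and poly(A) signal, and lac-region and T3/T7 promoter remnants. The transfer cassette has the layout of a third-generation vector. An RSV promoter fused to a truncated HIV-1 5' LTR drives genomic RNA production in packaging cells. It is followed by the Ψ packaging signal with a gag fragment, the RRE for Rev-dependent nuclear export, and the cPPT/CTS element. The downstream LTR is annotated as a truncated LTR preceded by a nef fragment, which fits a self-inactivating design, although the record does not state this explicitly.

The payload is a single open reading frame driven by the CMV enhancer/promoter. It encodes mCherry, a flexible GSG linker, a P2A peptide, and human NUDT5 carrying the W28A and Y74E substitutions. Ribosomal skipping at P2A yields the red fluorescent protein and the NUDT5 mutant as separate polypeptides, so mCherry marks transduced cells without being fused to NUDT5. A WPRE downstream of the coding sequence enhances transcript stability and expression. A mouse PGK promoter then drives puromycin N-acetyltransferase, which allows selection of stably transduced cells. The insert was placed between BamHI and SalI sites. The construct is intended for stable expression of this NUDT5 double mutant in mammalian cells, and the associated study concerns a non-enzymatic role of NUDT5 in repressing de novo purine synthesis. The record does not state the functional effect of each mutation.
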