Features (pLannotate 1.2.2; 29 found; start..end, strand, type, name):
      1..708     +  CDS            mCherry: mCherry is a basic (constitutively fluorescent) red fluorescent protein published in 2004, derived from Discosoma sp.. It is reported to be a very rapidly-maturing monomer with low acid sensitivity.
    775..1431    +  CDS            NUDT5: NUDT5_HUMAN - Also known as NUDIX5 From Homo sapiens (Human).
   1450..2038    +  misc_feature   WPRE: woodchuck hepatitis virus posttranscriptional regulatory element
   2052..2551    +  promoter       PGK promoter: mouse phosphoglycerate kinase 1 promoter
   2572..3171    +  CDS            PuroR: puromycin N-acetyltransferase; pac from Streptomyces alboniger; confers resistance to puromycin
   3239..3376    +  CDS            nef (fragment): NEF_HV1LA - Experimental evidence at protein level: Swiss-Prot protein existence level 1. Extracellular Nef protein targets CD4(+) T-lymphocytes for apoptosis by interacting with CXCR4 surface receptors. From Human immunodeficiency virus type 1 group M subtype B (isolate Lai) (HIV-1).
   3362..3542    +  LTR            5' LTR (truncated): truncated 5' long terminal repeat (LTR) from HIV-1
   3614..3735    +  polyA_signal   SV40 poly(A) signal: SV40 polyadenylation signal
   3775..3910    +  rep_origin     SV40 ori: SV40 origin of replication
   3931..3949    -  promoter       T7 promoter: promoter for bacteriophage T7 RNA polymerase
   3957..4112    +  CDS            lacZα (fragment): LacZα fragment of β-galactosidase; lacZ fragment
   4117..4545    +  rep_origin     f1 ori (sequence partly withheld): f1 bacteriophage origin of replication; arrow indicates direction of (+) strand synthesis
   4598..4702    +  promoter       AmpR promoter: bla
   4703..5563    +  CDS            AmpR: β-lactamase; bla; confers resistance to ampicillin, carbenicillin, and related antibiotics
   5734..6322    +  rep_origin     ori: high-copy-number ColE1/pMB1/pBR322/pUC origin of replication
   6505..6597    +  CDS            lacI (fragment): lac repressor; lacI; The lac repressor binds to the lac operator to inhibit transcription in E. coli. This inhibition can be relieved by adding lactose or isopropyl-β-D-thiogalactopyranoside (IPTG).
   6610..6631    +  protein_bind   CAP binding site: CAP binding activates transcription in the presence of cAMP. E. coli catabolite activator protein
   6646..6676    +  promoter       lac promoter: promoter for the E. coli lac operon
   6684..6700    +  protein_bind   lac operator: The lac repressor binds to the lac operator to inhibit transcription in E. coli. This inhibition can be relieved by adding lactose or isopropyl-β-D-thiogalactopyranoside (IPTG). lac repressor encoded by lacI
   6745..6763    +  promoter       T3 promoter: promoter for bacteriophage T3 RNA polymerase
   6791..7017    +  promoter       RSV promoter: Rous sarcoma virus enhancer/promoter
   7018..7198    +  LTR            5' LTR (truncated): truncated 5' long terminal repeat (LTR) from HIV-1
   7245..7370    +  misc_feature   HIV-1 Ψ: packaging signal of human immunodeficiency virus type 1
   7354..7717    +  CDS            HIV-1 gag (fragment): gag protein from human immunodeficiency virus 1; gag
   7863..8096    +  misc_feature   RRE: The Rev response element (RRE) of HIV-1 allows for Rev-dependent mRNA export from the nucleus to the cytoplasm.
   8473..8573    +  CDS            Rev (fragment): human immunodeficiency virus 1 (HIV-1) Rev protein; rev; enhances nuclear export of unspliced and incompletely spliced viral mRNAs
   8592..8708    +  misc_feature   cPPT/CTS: central polypurine tract and central termination sequence of HIV-1
   8731..9034    +  enhancer       CMV enhancer: human cytomegalovirus immediate early enhancer
   9035..9238    +  promoter       CMV promoter: human cytomegalovirus (CMV) immediate early promoter
>Addgene plasmid #250392 | Lenti-CMV-mCherry-GSG-P2A-NUDT5 W28A Y74E-WPRE | addgene full sequence | sequence record 498564 | Addgene NGS Result
ATGGTGAGCAAGGGCGAGGAGGATAACATGGCCATCATCAAGGAGTTCATGCGCTTCAAGGTGCACATGG
AGGGCTCCGTGAACGGCCACGAGTTCGAGATCGAGGGCGAGGGCGAGGGCCGCCCCTACGAGGGCACCCA
GACCGCCAAGCTGAAGGTGACCAAGGGTGGCCCCCTGCCCTTCGCCTGGGACATCCTGTCCCCTCAGTTC
ATGTACGGCTCCAAGGCCTACGTGAAGCACCCCGCCGACATCCCCGACTACTTGAAGCTGTCCTTCCCCG
AGGGCTTCAAGTGGGAGCGCGTGATGAACTTCGAGGACGGCGGCGTGGTGACCGTGACCCAGGACTCCTC
CCTGCAGGACGGCGAGTTCATCTACAAGGTGAAGCTGCGCGGCACCAACTTCCCCTCAGACGGCCCCGTA
ATGCAGAAGAAAACCATGGGCTGGGAGGCCTCCTCCGAGCGGATGTACCCCGAGGACGGCGCCCTGAAGG
GCGAGATCAAGCAGAGGCTGAAGCTGAAGGACGGCGGCCACTACGACGCTGAGGTCAAGACCACCTACAA
GGCCAAGAAGCCCGTGCAGCTGCCCGGCGCCTACAACGTCAACATCAAGTTGGACATCACCTCCCACAAC
GAGGACTACACCATCGTGGAACAGTACGAACGCGCCGAGGGCCGCCACTCCACCGGCGGCATGGACGAGC
TGTACAAGGGATCCGGCGCTACTAACTTCAGCCTGCTGAAGCAGGCTGGAGACGTGGAGGAGAACCCTGG
ACCTATGGAGAGCCAAGAACCAACGGAATCTTCTCAGAATGGCAAACAGTATATCATTTCAGAGGAGTTA
ATTTCAGAAGGAAAAGCAGTCAAGCTTGAAAAAACAACGTACATGGATCCTACTGGTAAAACTAGAACTT
GGGAATCAGTGAAACGTACAACCAGGAAAGAGCAGACTGCGGATGGTGTCGCGGTCATCCCCGTGCTGCA
GAGAACACTTCACGAAGAGTGTATCGTTCTGGTGAAACAGTTCCGACCACCAATGGGGGGCTACTGCATA
GAGTTCCCTGCAGGTCTCATAGATGATGGTGAAACCCCAGAAGCAGCTGCTCTCCGGGAGCTTGAAGAAG
AAACTGGCTACAAAGGGGACATTGCCGAATGTTCTCCAGCGGTCTGTATGGACCCAGGCTTGTCAAACTG
TACTATACACATCGTGACAGTCACCATTAACGGAGATGATGCCGAAAACGCAAGGCCGAAGCCAAAGCCA
GGGGATGGAGAGTTTGTGGAAGTCATTTCTTTACCCAAGAATGACCTGCTGCAGAGACTTGATGCTCTGG
TAGCTGAAGAACATCTCACAGTGGACGCCAGGGTCTATTCCTACGCTCTAGCGCTGAAACATGCAAATGC
AAAGCCATTTGAAGTGCCCTTCTTGAAATTTTAAAGCGGCCGCGTCGACAATCAACCTCTGGATTACAAA
ATTTGTGAAAGATTGACTGGTATTCTTAACTATGTTGCTCCTTTTACGCTATGTGGATACGCTGCTTTAA
TGCCTTTGTATCATGCTATTGCTTCCCGTATGGCTTTCATTTTCTCCTCCTTGTATAAATCCTGGTTGCT
GTCTCTTTATGAGGAGTTGTGGCCCGTTGTCAGGCAACGTGGCGTGGTGTGCACTGTGTTTGCTGACGCA
ACCCCCACTGGTTGGGGCATTGCCACCACCTGTCAGCTCCTTTCCGGGACTTTCGCTTTCCCCCTCCCTA
TTGCCACGGCGGAACTCATCGCCGCCTGCCTTGCCCGCTGCTGGACAGGGGCTCGGCTGTTGGGCACTGA
CAATTCCGTGGTGTTGTCGGGGAAGCTGACGTCCTTTCCATGGCTGCTCGCCTGTGTTGCCACCTGGATT
CTGCGCGGGACGTCCTTCTGCTACGTCCCTTCGGCCCTCAATCCAGCGGACCTTCCTTCCCGCGGCCTGC
TGCCGGCTCTGCGGCCTCTTCCGCGTCTTCGCCTTCGCCCTCAGACGAGTCGGATCTCCCTTTGGGCCGC
CTCCCCGCCTGGAATTCTACCGGGTAGGGGAGGCGCTTTTCCCAAGGCAGTCTGGAGCATGCGCTTTAGC
AGCCCCGCTGGGCACTTGGCGCTACACAAGTGGCCTCTGGCCTCGCACACATTCCACATCCACCGGTAGG
CGCCAACCGGCTCCGTTCTTTGGTGGCCCCTTCGCGCCACCTTCTACTCCTCCCCTAGTCAGGAAGTTCC
CCCCCGCCCCGCAGCTCGCGTCGTGCAGGACGTGACAAATGGAAGTAGCACGTCTCACTAGTCTCGTGCA
GATGGACAGCACCGCTGAGCAATGGAAGCGGGTAGGCCTTTGGGGCAGCGGCCAATAGCAGCTTTGCTCC
TTCGCTTTCTGGGCTCAGAGGCTGGGAAGGGGTGGGTCCGGGGGCGGGCTCAGGGGCGGGCTCAGGGGCG
GGGCGGGCGCCCGAAGGTCCTCCGGAGGCCCGGCATTCTGCACGCTTCAAAAGCGCACGTCTGCCGCGCT
GTTCTCCTCTTCCTCATCTCCGGGCCTTTCGACCTGCAGCCCAAGCTTACCATGACCGAGTACAAGCCCA
CGGTGCGCCTCGCCACCCGCGACGACGTCCCCAGGGCCGTACGCACCCTCGCCGCCGCGTTCGCCGACTA
CCCCGCCACGCGCCACACCGTCGATCCGGACCGCCACATCGAGCGGGTCACCGAGCTGCAAGAACTCTTC
CTCACGCGCGTCGGGCTCGACATCGGCAAGGTGTGGGTCGCGGACGACGGCGCCGCGGTGGCGGTCTGGA
CCACGCCGGAGAGCGTCGAAGCGGGGGCGGTGTTCGCCGAGATCGGCCCGCGCATGGCCGAGTTGAGCGG
TTCCCGGCTGGCCGCGCAGCAACAGATGGAAGGCCTCCTGGCGCCGCACCGGCCCAAGGAGCCCGCGTGG
TTCCTGGCCACCGTCGGCGTCTCGCCCGACCACCAGGGCAAGGGTCTGGGCAGCGCCGTCGTGCTCCCCG
GAGTGGAGGCGGCCGAGCGCGCCGGGGTGCCCGCCTTCCTGGAGACCTCCGCGCCCCGCAACCTCCCCTT
CTACGAGCGGCTCGGCTTCACCGTCACCGCCGACGTCGAGGTGCCCGAAGGACCGCGCACCTGGTGCATG
ACCCGCAAGCCCGGTGCCTGACGCCCGCCCCACGACCCGCAGCGCCCGACCGAAAGGAGCGCACGACCCC
ATGCATCTCGAGGGCCCGGTACCTTTAAGACCAATGACTTACAAGGCAGCTGTAGATCTTAGCCACTTTT
TAAAAGAAAAGGGGGGACTGGAAGGGCTAGCTCACTCCCAACGAAGACAAGATCTGCTTTTTGCTTGTAC
TGGGTCTCTCTGGTTAGACCAGATCTGAGCCTGGGAGCTCTCTGGCTAACTAGGGAACCCACTGCTTAAG
CCTCAATAAAGCTTGCCTTGAGTGCTTCAAGTAGTGTGTGCCCGTCTGTTGTGTGACTCTGGTAACTAGA
GATCCCTCAGACCCTTTTAGTCAGTGTGGAAAATCTCTAGCAGTAGTAGTTCATGTCATCTTATTATTCA
GTATTTATAACTTGCAAAGAAATGAATATCAGAGAGTGAGAGGAACTTGTTTATTGCAGCTTATAATGGT
TACAAATAAAGCAATAGCATCACAAATTTCACAAATAAAGCATTTTTTTCACTGCATTCTAGTTGTGGTT
TGTCCAAACTCATCAATGTATCTTATCATGTCTGGCTCTAGCTATCCCGCCCCTAACTCCGCCCATCCCG
CCCCTAACTCCGCCCAGTTCCGCCCATTCTCCGCCCCATGGCTGACTAATTTTTTTTATTTATGCAGAGG
CCGAGGCCGCCTCGGCCTCTGAGCTATTCCAGAAGTAGTGAGGAGGCTTTTTTGGAGGCCTAGGGACGTA
CCCAATTCGCCCTATAGTGAGTCGTATTACGCGCGCTCACTGGCCGTCGTTTTACAACGTCGTGACTGGG
AAAACCCTGGCGTTACCCAACTTAATCGCCTTGCAGCACATCCCCCTTTCGCCAGCTGGCGTAATAGCGA
AGAGGCCCGCACCGATCGCCCTTCCCAACAGTTGCGCAGCCTGAATGGCGAATGGG
[124 nt withheld, positions 4117-4240]
C
[91 nt withheld, positions 4242-4332]
A
[49 nt withheld, positions 4334-4382]
CCTTTGACGTTGGAGTCCACGTTCTTT
[37 nt withheld, positions 4410-4446]
ACCCTATCTCGGTCTATTCTTTTGATTTATAAGGGATTTTGCCGATTTCGGCCTATTGGTTAAAAAATGA
GCTGATTTAACAAAAATTTAACGCGAATTTTAACAAAATATTAACGCTTACAATTTAGGTGGCACTTTTC
GGGGAAATGTGCGCGGAACCCCTATTTGTTTATTTTTCTAAATACATTCAAATATGTATCCGCTCATGAG
ACAATAACCCTGATAAATGCTTCAATAATATTGAAAAAGGAAGAGTATGAGTATTCAACATTTCCGTGTC
GCCCTTATTCCCTTTTTTGCGGCATTTTGCCTTCCTGTTTTTGCTCACCCAGAAACGCTGGTGAAAGTAA
AAGATGCTGAAGATCAGTTGGGTGCACGAGTGGGTTACATCGAACTGGATCTCAACAGCGGTAAGATCCT
TGAGAGTTTTCGCCCCGAAGAACGTTTTCCAATGATGAGCACTTTTAAAGTTCTGCTATGTGGCGCGGTA
TTATCCCGTATTGACGCCGGGCAAGAGCAACTCGGTCGCCGCATACACTATTCTCAGAATGACTTGGTTG
AGTACTCACCAGTCACAGAAAAGCATCTTACGGATGGCATGACAGTAAGAGAATTATGCAGTGCTGCCAT
AACCATGAGTGATAACACTGCGGCCAACTTACTTCTGACAACGATCGGAGGACCGAAGGAGCTAACCGCT
TTTTTGCACAACATGGGGGATCATGTAACTCGCCTTGATCGTTGGGAACCGGAGCTGAATGAAGCCATAC
CAAACGACGAGCGTGACACCACGATGCCTGTAGCAATGGCAACAACGTTGCGCAAACTATTAACTGGCGA
ACTACTTACTCTAGCTTCCCGGCAACAATTAATAGACTGGATGGAGGCGGATAAAGTTGCAGGACCACTT
CTGCGCTCGGCCCTTCCGGCTGGCTGGTTTATTGCTGATAAATCTGGAGCCGGTGAGCGTGGGTCTCGCG
GTATCATTGCAGCACTGGGGCCAGATGGTAAGCCCTCCCGTATCGTAGTTATCTACACGACGGGGAGTCA
GGCAACTATGGATGAACGAAATAGACAGATCGCTGAGATAGGTGCCTCACTGATTAAGCATTGGTAACTG
TCAGACCAAGTTTACTCATATATACTTTAGATTGATTTAAAACTTCATTTTTAATTTAAAAGGATCTAGG
TGAAGATCCTTTTTGATAATCTCATGACCAAAATCCCTTAACGTGAGTTTTCGTTCCACTGAGCGTCAGA
CCCCGTAGAAAAGATCAAAGGATCTTCTTGAGATCCTTTTTTTCTGCGCGTAATCTGCTGCTTGCAAACA
AAAAAACCACCGCTACCAGCGGTGGTTTGTTTGCCGGATCAAGAGCTACCAACTCTTTTTCCGAAGGTAA
CTGGCTTCAGCAGAGCGCAGATACCAAATACTGTTCTTCTAGTGTAGCCGTAGTTAGGCCACCACTTCAA
GAACTCTGTAGCACCGCCTACATACCTCGCTCTGCTAATCCTGTTACCAGTGGCTGCTGCCAGTGGCGAT
AAGTCGTGTCTTACCGGGTTGGACTCAAGACGATAGTTACCGGATAAGGCGCAGCGGTCGGGCTGAACGG
GGGGTTCGTGCACACAGCCCAGCTTGGAGCGAACGACCTACACCGAACTGAGATACCTACAGCGTGAGCT
ATGAGAAAGCGCCACGCTTCCCGAAGGGAGAAAGGCGGACAGGTATCCGGTAAGCGGCAGGGTCGGAACA
GGAGAGCGCACGAGGGAGCTTCCAGGGGGAAACGCCTGGTATCTTTATAGTCCTGTCGGGTTTCGCCACC
TCTTACTTGAGCGTCGATTTTTGTGATGCTCGTCAGGGGGGCGGAGCCTATGGAAAAACGCCAGCAACGC
GGCCTTTTTACGGTTCCTGGCCTTTTGCTGGCCTTTTGCTCACATGTTCTTTCCTGCGTTATCCCCTGAT
TCTGTGGATAACCGTATTACCGCCTTTGAGTGAGCTGATACCGCTCGCCGCAGCCGAACGACCGAGCGCA
GCGAGTCAGTGAGCGAGGAAGCGGAAGAGCGCCCAATACGCAAACCGCCTCTCCCCGCGCGTTGGCCGAT
TCATTAATGCAGCTGGCACGACAGGTTTCCCGACTGGAAAGCGGGCAGTGAGCGCAACGCAATTAATGTG
AGTTAGCTCACTCATTAGGCACCCCAGGCTTTACACTTTATGCTTCCGGCTCGTATGTTGTGTGGAATTG
TGAGCGGATAACAATTTCACACAGGAAACAGCTATGACCATGATTACGCCAAGCGCGCAATTAACCCTCA
CTAAAGGGAACAAAAGCTGGAGCTGCAAGCTTAATGTAGTCTTATGCAATACTCTTGTAGTCTTGCAACA
TGGTAACGATGAGTTAGCAACATGCCTTACAAGGAGAGAAAAAGCACCGTGCATGCCGATTGGTGGAAGT
AAGGTGGTACGATCGTGCCTTATTAGGAAGGCAACAGACGGGTCTGACATGGATTGGACGAACCACTGAA
TTGCCGCATTGCAGAGATATTGTATTTAAGTGCCTAGCTCGATACATAAACGGGTCTCTCTGGTTAGACC
AGATCTGAGCCTGGGAGCTCTCTGGCTAACTAGGGAACCCACTGCTTAAGCCTCAATAAAGCTTGCCTTG
AGTGCTTCAAGTAGTGTGTGCCCGTCTGTTGTGTGACTCTGGTAACTAGAGATCCCTCAGACCCTTTTAG
TCAGTGTGGAAAATCTCTAGCAGTGGCGCCCGAACAGGGACTTGAAAGCGAAAGGGAAACCAGAGGAGCT
CTCTCGACGCAGGACTCGGCTTGCTGAAGCGCGCACGGCAAGAGGCGAGGGGCGGCGACTGGTGAGTACG
CCAAAAATTTTGACTAGCGGAGGCTAGAAGGAGAGAGATGGGTGCGAGAGCGTCAGTATTAAGCGGGGGA
GAATTAGATCGCGATGGGAAAAAATTCGGTTAAGGCCAGGGGGAAAGAAAAAATATAAATTAAAACATAT
AGTATGGGCAAGCAGGGAGCTAGAACGATTCGCAGTTAATCCTGGCCTGTTAGAAACATCAGAAGGCTGT
AGACAAATACTGGGACAGCTACAACCATCCCTTCAGACAGGATCAGAAGAACTTAGATCATTATATAATA
CAGTAGCAACCCTCTATTGTGTGCATCAAAGGATAGAGATAAAAGACACCAAGGAAGCTTTAGACAAGAT
AGAGGAAGAGCAAAACAAAAGTAAGACCACCGCACAGCAAGCGGCCGCTGATCTTCAGACCTGGAGGAGG
AGATATGAGGGACAATTGGAGAAGTGAATTATATAAATATAAAGTAGTAAAAATTGAACCATTAGGAGTA
GCACCCACCAAGGCAAAGAGAAGAGTGGTGCAGAGAGAAAAAAGAGCAGTGGGAATAGGAGCTTTGTTCC
TTGGGTTCTTGGGAGCAGCAGGAAGCACTATGGGCGCAGCGTCAATGACGCTGACGGTACAGGCCAGACA
ATTATTGTCTGGTATAGTGCAGCAGCAGAACAATTTGCTGAGGGCTATTGAGGCGCAACAGCATCTGTTG
CAACTCACAGTCTGGGGCATCAAGCAGCTCCAGGCAAGAATCCTGGCTGTGGAAAGATACCTAAAGGATC
AACAGCTCCTGGGGATTTGGGGTTGCTCTGGAAAACTCATTTGCACCACTGCTGTGCCTTGGAATGCTAG
TTGGAGTAATAAATCTCTGGAACAGATTTGGAATCACACGACCTGGATGGAGTGGGACAGAGAAATTAAC
AATTACACAAGCTTAATACACTCCTTAATTGAAGAATCGCAAAACCAGCAAGAAAAGAATGAACAAGAAT
TATTGGAATTAGATAAATGGGCAAGTTTGTGGAATTGGTTTAACATAACAAATTGGCTGTGGTATATAAA
ATTATTCATAATGATAGTAGGAGGCTTGGTAGGTTTAAGAATAGTTTTTGCTGTACTTTCTATAGTGAAT
AGAGTTAGGCAGGGATATTCACCATTATCGTTTCAGACCCACCTCCCAACCCCGAGGGGACCCGACAGGC
CCGAAGGAATAGAAGAAGAAGGTGGAGAGAGAGACAGAGACAGATCCATTCGATTAGTGAACGGATCTCG
ACGGTATCGGTTAACTTTTAAAAGAAAAGGGGGGATTGGGGGGTACAGTGCAGGGGAAAGAATAGTAGAC
ATAATAGCAACAGACATACAAACTAAAGAATTACAAAAACAAATTACAAAATTCAAAATTTTATCGATAA
GCTTGGGAGTTCCGCGTTACATAACTTACGGTAAATGGCCCGCCTGGCTGACCGCCCAACGACCCCCGCC
CATTGACGTCAATAATGACGTATGTTCCCATAGTAACGCCAATAGGGACTTTCCATTGACGTCAATGGGT
GGAGTATTTACGGTAAACTGCCCACTTGGCAGTACATCAAGTGTATCATATGCCAAGTACGCCCCCTATT
GACGTCAATGACGGTAAATGGCCCGCCTGGCATTATGCCCAGTACATGACCTTATGGGACTTTCCTACTT
GGCAGTACATCTACGTATTAGTCATCGCTATTACCATGGTGATGCGGTTTTGGCAGTACATCAATGGGCG
TGGATAGCGGTTTGACTCACGGGGATTTCCAAGTCTCCACCCCATTGACGTCAATGGGAGTTTGTTTTGG
CACCAAAATCAACGGGACTTTCCAAAATGTCGTAACAACTCCGCCCCATTGACGCAAATGGGCGGTAGGC
GTGTACGGTGGGAGGTCTATATAAGCAGAGCTCGTTTAGTGAACCGTCAGATCGCCTGGAGACGCCATCC
ACGCTGTTTTGACCTCCATAGAAGACACCGACTCTAGAGGATCCACCGGTCGCCACC
